Addgene plasmid #22457: p3662 HPV-16 E2
Depositing lab: Peter Howley. Depositing organization: Harvard Medical School. Publication: Targeted mutagenesis of the human papillomavirus type 16 E2 transactivation domain reveals separable transcriptional activation and DNA replication functions. Sakai H, Yasugi T, Benson JD, Dowhanick JJ, Howley PM. J Virol. 1996 Mar . 70(3):1602-11. PubMed 8627680.
Backbone
  Vector backbone: pCMV4
  Backbone size w/o insert (bp): 4874
  Vector type: Mammalian Expression
Growth in bacteria
  Bacterial resistance: Ampicillin, 100 μg/mL
  Growth temperature: 37°C
  Growth strain: DH5alpha
  Copy number: Unknown
Gene/Insert
  Gene/Insert name: E2 WT
  Species: HPV
  Insert size (bp): 1000
  Cloning method: Restriction Enzyme; 5′ cloning site XbaI (not destroyed); 3′ cloning site SmaI (not destroyed)
  Sequencing primers: 5′ CMV Forward
Terms and licenses: Academic/Nonprofit Terms; Industry Terms: Not Available to Industry
How to cite: p3662 HPV-16 E2 was a gift from Peter Howley (Addgene plasmid # 22457 ; http://n2t.net/addgene:22457 ; RRID:Addgene_22457)
