[The description below was written by a language model from this plasmid's Addgene catalogue record and pLannotate feature annotations shown in this document.]
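Description:
p3662 HPV-16 E2 is a mammalian expression plasmid built on the pCMV4 backbone that carries the wild-type E2 open reading frame of human papillomavirus type 16. The insert was placed between XbaI and SmaI sites, both of which remain intact. In the sequenced record of about 6 kb, the E2 coding sequence (annotated at roughly 1.1 kb, slightly longer than the approximate 1 kb listed in the catalogue entry) sits immediately downstream of the human cytomegalovirus immediate-early enhancer and promoter and is followed by the human growth hormone polyadenylation signal, giving a simple constitutive Pol II expression cassette. No epitope tag or reporter is annotated, so the protein appears to be expressed in native form.

Beyond the cassette, the backbone contains an SV40 enhancer/early promoter region, which includes the SV40 origin and so may support episomal amplification in T-antigen-expressing cells, along with a modified SV40 intron. There are also remnants of pUC-type cloning sequences: multiple cloning site fragments, a T7 promoter, lac promoter/operator elements, and lacI and lacZα fragments. No mammalian selection marker is annotated, which suits transient transfection. Propagation in E. coli relies on a high-copy ColE1/pUC-type origin and ampicillin resistance from β-lactamase, and an f1 origin allows single-stranded DNA production.

E2 is the papillomavirus regulator that binds E2 response elements in the viral genome to activate or repress transcription and cooperates with E1 to initiate viral DNA replication. The associated publication concerns mutagenesis of the E2 transactivation domain, so this wild-type construct most likely served as the reference for comparing transcriptional activation and replication functions of mutants.
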