Features (pLannotate 1.2.2; 19 found; start..end, strand, type, name):
     42..421     +  enhancer       CMV enhancer: human cytomegalovirus immediate early enhancer
    423..622     +  promoter       CMV promoter: human cytomegalovirus (CMV) immediate early promoter
    714..744     -  misc_feature   MCS (fragment): pUC18/19 multiple cloning site
    750..1844    +  CDS            E2: VE2_HPV16 - Experimental evidence at protein level: Swiss-Prot protein existence level 1. Plays a role in the initiation of viral DNA replication. A dimer of E2 interacts with a dimer of E1 in order to improve specificity of E1 DNA binding activity. Once the complex recognizes and binds DNA at specific sites, the E2 dimer is removed from DNA. E2 also regulates viral transcription through binding to the E2RE response element (5'-ACCNNNNNNGGT-3') present in multiple copies in the regulatory regions of the viral genome. Activates or represses transcription depending on E2RE's position with regard
   1861..2483    +  polyA_signal   hGH poly(A) signal: human growth hormone polyadenylation signal
   2512..2841    +  promoter       SV40 promoter: SV40 enhancer and early promoter
   2880..2976    +  intron         SV40 intron: modified SV40 intron with splice donor and acceptor sites
   3013..3029    -  misc_feature   MCS (fragment): pUC18/19 multiple cloning site
   3036..3052    -  misc_feature   MCS (fragment): pUC18/19 multiple cloning site
   3053..3071    -  promoter       T7 promoter: promoter for bacteriophage T7 RNA polymerase
   3109..3125    -  protein_bind   lac operator: The lac repressor binds to the lac operator to inhibit transcription in E. coli. This inhibition can be relieved by adding lactose or isopropyl-β-D-thiogalactopyranoside (IPTG). lac repressor encoded by lacI
   3133..3163    -  promoter       lac promoter: promoter for the E. coli lac operon
   3178..3199    -  protein_bind   CAP binding site: CAP binding activates transcription in the presence of cAMP. E. coli catabolite activator protein
   3212..3304    -  CDS            lacI (fragment): lac repressor; lacI; The lac repressor binds to the lac operator to inhibit transcription in E. coli. This inhibition can be relieved by adding lactose or isopropyl-β-D-thiogalactopyranoside (IPTG).
   3487..4075    -  rep_origin     ori: high-copy-number ColE1/pMB1/pBR322/pUC origin of replication
   4246..5106    -  CDS            AmpR: β-lactamase; bla; confers resistance to ampicillin, carbenicillin, and related antibiotics
   5107..5211    -  promoter       AmpR promoter: bla
   5238..5666    +  rep_origin     f1 ori (sequence partly withheld): f1 bacteriophage origin of replication; arrow indicates direction of (+) strand synthesis
   5697..5851    -  CDS            lacZα (fragment): LacZα fragment of β-galactosidase; lacZ fragment
>Addgene plasmid #22457 | p3662 HPV-16 E2 | addgene full sequence | sequence record 436568 | Addgene NGS Result
GTACATTTATATTGGCTCATGTCCAATATGACCGCCATGTTGACATTGATTATTGACTAGTTATTAATAG
TAATCAATTACGGGGTCATTAGTTCATAGCCCATATATGGAGTTCCGCGTTACATAACTTACGGTAAATG
GCCCGCCTGGCTGACCGCCCAACGACCCCCGCCCATTGACGTCAATAATGACGTATGTTCCCATAGTAAC
GCCAATAGGGACTTTCCATTGACGTCAATGGGTGGAGTATTTACGGTAAACTGCCCACTTGGCAGTACAT
CAAGTGTATCATATGCCAAGTCCGCCCCCTATTGACGTCAATGACGGTAAATGGCCCGCCTGGCATTATG
CCCAGTACATGACCTTACGGGACTTTCCTACTTGGCAGTACATCTACGTATTAGTCATCGCTATTACCAT
GGTGATGCGGTTTTGGCAGTACACCAATGGGCGTGGATAGCGGTTTGACTCACGGGGATTTCCAAGTCTC
CACCCCATTGACGTCAATGGGAGTTTGTTTTGGCACCAAAATCAACGGGACTTTCCAAAATGTCGTAATA
ACCCCGCCCCGTTGACGCAAATGGGCGGTAGGCGTGTACGGTGGGAGGTCTATATAAGCAGAGCTCGTTT
AGTGAACCGTCAGAATTGTTTTTATTTTTAATTTTCTTTCAAATACTTCCATCGAATTCAGATCTGGTAC
CACGCGTATCGATAAGCTTGCATGCCTGCAGGTCGACTCTAGAGCCACCATGGAGACTCTTTGCCAACGT
TTAAATGTGTGTCAGGACAAAATACTAACACATTATGAAAATGATAGTACAGACCTACGTGACCATATAG
ACTATTGGAAACACATGCGCCTAGAATGTGCTATTTATTACAAGGCCAGAGAAATGGGATTTAAACATAT
TAACCACCAGGTGGTGCCAACACTGGCTGTATCAAAGAATAAAGCATTACAAGCAATTGAACTGCAACTA
ACGTTAGAAACAATATATAACTCACAATATAGTAATGAAAAGTGGACATTACAAGACGTTAGCCTTGAAG
TGTATTTAACTGCACCAACAGGATGTATAAAAAAACATGGATATACAGTGGAAGTGCAGTTTGATGGAGA
CATATGCAATACAATGCATTATACAAACTGGACACATATATATATTTGTGAAGAAGCATCAGTAACTGTG
GTAGAGGGTCAAGTTGACTATTATGGTTTATATTATGTTCATGAAGGAATACGAACATATTTTGTGCAGT
TTAAAGATGATGCAGAAAAATATAGTAAAAATAAAGTATGGGAAGTTCATGCGGGTGGTCAGGTAATATT
ATGTCCTACATCTGTGTTTAGCAGCAACGAAGTATCCTCTCCTGAAATTATTAGGCAGCACTTGGCCAAC
CACCCCGCCGCGACCCATACCAAAGCCGTCGCCTTGGGCACCGAAGAAACACAGACGACTATCCAGCGAC
CAAGATCAGAGCCAGACACCGGAAACCCCTGCCACACCACTAAGTTGTTGCACAGAGACTCAGTGGACAG
TGCTCCAATCCTCACTGCATTTAACAGCTCACACAAAGGACGGATTAACTGTAATAGTAACACTACACCC
ATAGTACATTTAAAAGGTGATGCTAATACTTTAAAATGTTTAAGATATAGATTTAAAAAGCATTGTACAT
TGTATACTGCAGTGTCGTCTACATGGCATTGGACAGGACATAATGTAAAACATAAAAGTGCAATTGTTAC
ACTTACATATGATAGTGAATGGCAACGTGACCAATTTTTGTCTCAAGTTAAAATACCAAAAACTATTACA
GTGTCTACTGGATTTATGTCTATATGACATGAGATCCCCCGGGTGGCATCCCTGTGACCCCTCCCCAGTG
CCTCTCCTGGCCCTGGAAGTTGCCACTCCAGTGCCCACCAGCCTTGTCCTAATAAAATTAAGTTGCATCA
TTTTGTCTGACTAGGTGTCCTTCTATAATATTATGGGGTGGAGGGGGGTGGTATGGAGCAAGGGGCAAGT
TGGGAAGACAACCTGTAGGGCCTGCGGGGTCTATTGGGAACCAAGCTGGAGTGCAGTGGCACAATCTTGG
CTCACTGCAATCTCCGCCTCCTGGGTTCAAGCGATTCTCCTGCCTCAGCCTCCCGAGTTGTTGGGATTCC
AGGCATGCATGACCAGGCTCAGCTAATTTTTGTTTTTTTGGTAGAGACGGGGTTTCACCATATTGGCCAG
GCTGGTCTCCAACTCCTAATCTCAGGTGATCTACCCACCTTGGCCTCCCAAATTGCTGGGATTACAGGCG
TGAACCACTGCTCCCTTCCCTGTCCTTCTGATTTTAAAATAACTATACCAGCAGGAGGACGTCCAGACAC
AGCATAGGCTACCTGGCCATGCCCAACCGGTGGGACATTTGAGTTGCTTGCTTGGCACTGTCCTCTCATG
CGTTGGGTCCACTCAGTAGATGCCTGTTGAATTGGGTACGCGGCCAGCTTGGCTGTGGAATGTGTGTCAG
TTAGGGTGTGGAAAGTCCCCAGGCTCCCCAGCAGGCAGAAGTATGCAAAGCATGCATCTCAATTAGTCAG
CAACCAGGTGTGGAAAGTCCCCAGGCTCCCCAGCAGGCAGAAGTATGCAAAGCATGCATCTCAATTAGTC
AGCAACCATAGTCCCGCCCCTAACTCCGCCCATCCCGCCCCTAACTCCGCCCAGTTCCGCCCATTCTCCG
CCCCATGGCTGACTAATTTTTTTTATTTATGCAGAGGCCGAGGCCGCCTCGGCCTCTGAGCTATTCCAGA
AGTAGTGAGGAGGCTTTTTTGGAGGCCTAGGCTTTTGCAAAAAGCTCCTCGAGGAACTGAAAAACCAGAA
AGTTAACTGGTAAGTTTAGTCTTTTTGTCTTTTATTTCAGGTCCCGGATCCGGTGGTGGTGCAAATCAAA
GAACTGCTCCTCAGTGGATGTTGCCTTTACTTCTAGGCCTGTACGGAAGTGTTACTTCTGCTCTAAAAGC
TGCTGCAGGTCGACTCTAGGGCCGCGTACCGAGCTCGAATTCCCTATAGTGAGTCGTATTAAATTCGTAA
TCATGTCATAGCTGTTTCCTGTGTGAAATTGTTATCCGCTCACAATTCCACACAACATACGAGCCGGAAG
CATAAAGTGTAAAGCCTGGGGTGCCTAATGAGTGAGCTAACTCACATTAATTGCGTTGCGCTCACTGCCC
GCTTTCCAGTCGGGAAACCTGTCGTGCCAGCTGCATTAATGAATCGGCCAACGCGCGGGGAGAGGCGGTT
TGCGTATTGGGCGCTCTTCCGCTTCCTCGCTCACTGACTCGCTGCGCTCGGTCGTTCGGCTGCGGCGAGC
GGTATCAGCTCACTCAAAGGCGGTAATACGGTTATCCACAGAATCAGGGGATAACGCAGGAAAGAACATG
TGAGCAAAAGGCCAGCAAAAGGCCAGGAACCGTAAAAAGGCCGCGTTGCTGGCGTTTTTCCATAGGCTCC
GCCCCCCTGACGAGCATCACAAAAATCGACGCTCAAGTCAGAGGTGGCGAAACCCGACAGGACTATAAAG
ATACCAGGCGTTTCCCCCTGGAAGCTCCCTCGTGCGCTCTCCTGTTCCGACCCTGCCGCTTACCGGATAC
CTGTCCGCCTTTCTCCCTTCGGGAAGCGTGGCGCTTTCTCATAGCTCACGCTGTAGGTATCTCAGTTCGG
TGTAGGTCGTTCGCTCCAAGCTGGGCTGTGTGCACGAACCCCCCGTTCAGCCCGACCGCTGCGCCTTATC
CGGTAACTATCGTCTTGAGTCCAACCCGGTAAGACACGACTTATCGCCACTGGCAGCAGCCACTGGTAAC
AGGATTAGCAGAGCGAGGTATGTAGGCGGTGCTACAGAGTTCTTGAAGTGGTGGCCTAACTACGGCTACA
CTAGAAGAACAGTATTTGGTATCTGCGCTCTGCTGAAGCCAGTTACCTTCGGAAAAAGAGTTGGTAGCTC
TTGATCCGGCAAACAAACCACCGCTGGTAGCGGTGGTTTTTTTGTTTGCAAGCAGCAGATTACGCGCAGA
AAAAAAGGATCTCAAGAAGATCCTTTGATCTTTTCTACGGGGTCTGACGCTCAGTGGAACGAAAACTCAC
GTTAAGGGATTTTGGTCATGAGATTATCAAAAAGGATCTTCACCTAGATCCTTTTAAATTAAAAATGAAG
TTTTAAATCAATCTAAAGTATATATGAGTAAACTTGGTCTGACAGTTACCAATGCTTAATCAGTGAGGCA
CCTATCTCAGCGATCTGTCTATTTCGTTCATCCATAGTTGCCTGACTCCCCGTCGTGTAGATAACTACGA
TACGGGAGGGCTTACCATCTGGCCCCAGTGCTGCAATGATACCGCGAGACCCACGCTCACCGGCTCCAGA
TTTATCAGCAATAAACCAGCCAGCCGGAAGGGCCGAGCGCAGAAGTGGTCCTGCAACTTTATCCGCCTCC
ATCCAGTCTATTAATTGTTGCCGGGAAGCTAGAGTAAGTAGTTCGCCAGTTAATAGTTTGCGCAACGTTG
TTGCCATTGCTACAGGCATCGTGGTGTCACGCTCGTCGTTTGGTATGGCTTCATTCAGCTCCGGTTCCCA
ACGATCAAGGCGAGTTACATGATCCCCCATGTTGTGCAAAAAAGCGGTTAGCTCCTTCGGTCCTCCGATC
GTTGTCAGAAGTAAGTTGGCCGCAGTGTTATCACTCATGGTTATGGCAGCACTGCATAATTCTCTTACTG
TCATGCCATCCGTAAGATGCTTTTCTGTGACTGGTGAGTACTCAACCAAGTCATTCTGAGAATAGTGTAT
GCGGCGACCGAGTTGCTCTTGCCCGGCGTCAATACGGGATAATACCGCGCCACATAGCAGAACTTTAAAA
GTGCTCATCATTGGAAAACGTTCTTCGGGGCGAAAACTCTCAAGGATCTTACCGCTGTTGAGATCCAGTT
CGATGTAACCCACTCGTGCACCCAACTGATCTTCAGCATCTTTTACTTTCACCAGCGTTTCTGGGTGAGC
AAAAACAGGAAGGCAAAATGCCGCAAAAAAGGGAATAAGGGCGACACGGAAATGTTGAATACTCATACTC
TTCCTTTTTCAATATTATTGAAGCATTTATCAGGGTTATTGTCTCATGAGCGGATACATATTTGAATGTA
TTTAGAAAAATAAACAAATAGGGGTTCCGCGCACATTTCCCCGAAAAGTGCCACCTG
[124 nt withheld, positions 5238-5361]
C
[91 nt withheld, positions 5363-5453]
A
[49 nt withheld, positions 5455-5503]
CCTTTGACGTTGGAGTCCACGTTCTTT
[37 nt withheld, positions 5531-5567]
ACCCTATCTCGGTCTATTCTTTTGATTTATAAGGGATTTTGCCGATTTCGGCCTATTGGTTAAAAAATGA
GCTGATTTAACAAAAATTTAACGCGAATTTTAACAAAATATTAACGCTTACAATTTCCATTCGCCATTCA
GGCTGCGCAACTGTTGGGAAGGGCGATCGGTGCGGGCCTCTTCGCTATTACGCCAGCTGGCGAAAGGGGG
ATGTGCTGCAAGGCGATTAAGTTGGGTAACGCCAGGGTTTTCCCAGTCACGACGTTGTAAAACGACGGCC
AGTGCCAAGCTGATCTATACATTGAATCAATATTGGCAATTAGCCATATTAGTCATTGGTTATATAGCAT
AAATCAATATTGGCTATTGGCCATTGCATACGTTGTATCTATATCATAATAT
