>Addgene plasmid #22457 | p3662 HPV-16 E2 | addgene partial sequence | sequence record 28290 | 22457 with CMV-F
TCGTTTAGTGAACCGTCAGAATTGTTTTTATTTTTAATTTTCTTTCAAATACTTCCNTCGAATTCAGATC
TGGTACCACGCGTATCGATAAGCTTGCATGCCTGCAGGTCGACTCTAGAGCCACCATGGAGACTCTTTGC
CAACGTTTAAATGTGTGTCAGGACAAAATACTAACACATTATGAAAATGATAGTACAGACCTACGTGACC
ATATAGACTATTGGAAACACATGCGCCTAGAATGTGCTATTTATTACAAGGCCAGAGAAATGGGATTTAA
ACATATTAACCACCAGGTGGTGCCAACACTGGCTGTATCAAAGAATAAAGCATTACAAGCAATTGAACTG
CAACTAACGTTAGAAACAATATATAACTCACAATATAGTAATGAAAAGTGGACATTACAAGACGTTAGCC
TTGAAGTGTATTTAACTGCACCAACAGGATGTATAAAAAAACATGGATATACAGTGGAAGTGCAGTTTGA
TGGAGACATATGCAATACAATGCATTATACAAACTGGACACATATATATATTTGTGAAGAAGCATCAGTA
ACTGTGGTAGAGGGTCAAGTTGACTATTATGGTTTATATTATGTTCATGAAGGAATACGAACATATTTTG
TGCAGTTTAAAGATGATGCAGAAAAATATAGTAAAAATAAAGTATGGGAAGTTCATGCGGGTGGNCAGGT
AATATTATGTCCTACATCTGTGTTTAGCAGCACGAAGTATCCNCTCCTNNAATTATTANGCAGCACTTNG
GCCAACCACCC
